>Addgene plasmid #35985 | pcDNA3.1-TAT-1-101-FLAG basic mutant | depositor full sequence | sequence record 44487 | pcDNA3.1-TAT-1-101-FLAG basic mutant sequence 5780 bps
GACGGATCGGGAGATCTCCCGATCCCCTATGGTGCACTCTCAGTACAATCTGCTCTGATGCCGCATAGTT
AAGCCAGTATCTGCTCCCTGCTTGTGTGTTGGAGGTCGCTGAGTAGTGCGCGAGCAAAATTTAAGCTACA
ACAAGGCAAGGCTTGACCGACAATTGCATGAAGAATCTGCTTAGGGTTAGGCGTTTTGCGCTGCTTCGCG
ATGTACGGGCCAGATATACGCGTTGACATTGATTATTGACTAGTTATTAATAGTAATCAATTACGGGGTC
ATTAGTTCATAGCCCATATATGGAGTTCCGCGTTACATAACTTACGGTAAATGGCCCGCCTGGCTGACCG
CCCAACGACCCCCGCCCATTGACGTCAATAATGACGTATGTTCCCATAGTAACGCCAATAGGGACTTTCC
ATTGACGTCAATGGGTGGAGTATTTACGGTAAACTGCCCACTTGGCAGTACATCAAGTGTATCATATGCC
AAGTACGCCCCCTATTGACGTCAATGACGGTAAATGGCCCGCCTGGCATTATGCCCAGTACATGACCTTA
TGGGACTTTCCTACTTGGCAGTACATCTACGTATTAGTCATCGCTATTACCATGGTGATGCGGTTTTGGC
AGTACATCAATGGGCGTGGATAGCGGTTTGACTCACGGGGATTTCCAAGTCTCCACCCCATTGACGTCAA
TGGGAGTTTGTTTTGGCACCAAAATCAACGGGACTTTCCAAAATGTCGTAACAACTCCGCCCCATTGACG
CAAATGGGCGGTAGGCGTGTACGGTGGGAGGTCTATATAAGCAGAGCTCTCTGGCTAACTAGAGAACCCA
CTGCTTACTGGCTTATCGAAATTAATACGACTCACTATAGGGAGACCCAAGCTGGCTAGTTAAGCTTGCC
ACCATGGAGCCAGTAGATCCTAGACTAGAGCCCTGGAAGCATCCAGGAAGTCAGCCTAAAACTGCTTGTA
CCAATTGCTATTGTAAAAAGTGTTGCTTTCATTGCCAAGTTTGTTTCATAACAAAAGCCTTAGGCATCTC
CTATGGCGCGAAGAAGGCGGCACAGGCGGCAGCGCCTCCTCAAGGCAGTCAGACTCATCAAGTTTCTCTA
TCAAAGCAACCCACCTCCCAATCCCGAGGGGACCCGACAGGCCCGAAGGAATCGAAGAAGAAGGTGGAGA
GAGAGACAGAGACAGATCCATTCGATGGAGGCGACTACAAGGACGACGATGACAAGTAGACGCAGTCTAG
AGGGCCCGCGGTTCGAAGGTAAGCCTATCCCTAACCCTCTCCTCGGTCTCGATTCTACGCGTACCGGTCA
TCATCACCATCACCATTGAGTTTAAACCCGCTGATCAGCCTCGACTGTGCCTTCTAGTTGCCAGCCATCT
GTTGTTTGCCCCTCCCCCGTGCCTTCCTTGACCCTGGAAGGTGCCACTCCCACTGTCCTTTCCTAATAAA
ATGAGGAAATTGCATCGCATTGTCTGAGTAGGTGTCATTCTATTCTGGGGGGTGGGGTGGGGCAGGACAG
CAAGGGGGAGGATTGGGAAGACAATAGCAGGCATGCTGGGGATGCGGTGGGCTCTATGGCTTCTGAGGCG
GAAAGAACCAGCTGGGGCTCTAGGGGGTATCCCC
[124 nt withheld, positions 1645-1768]
C
[91 nt withheld, positions 1770-1860]
A
[49 nt withheld, positions 1862-1910]
CCTTTGACGTTGGAGTCCACGTTCTTT
[37 nt withheld, positions 1938-1974]
ACCCTATCTCGGTCTATTCTTTTGATTTATAAGGGATTTTGCCGATTTCGGCCTATTGGTTAAAAAATGA
GCTGATTTAACAAAAATTTAACGCGAATTAATTCTGTGGAATGTGTGTCAGTTAGGGTGTGGAAAGTCCC
CAGGCTCCCCAGCAGGCAGAAGTATGCAAAGCATGCATCTCAATTAGTCAGCAACCAGGTGTGGAAAGTC
CCCAGGCTCCCCAGCAGGCAGAAGTATGCAAAGCATGCATCTCAATTAGTCAGCAACCATAGTCCCGCCC
CTAACTCCGCCCATCCCGCCCCTAACTCCGCCCAGTTCCGCCCATTCTCCGCCCCATGGCTGACTAATTT
TTTTTATTTATGCAGAGGCCGAGGCCGCCTCTGCCTCTGAGCTATTCCAGAAGTAGTGAGGAGGCTTTTT
TGGAGGCCTAGGCTTTTGCAAAAAGCTCCCGGGAGCTTGTATATCCATTTTCGGATCTGATCAAGAGACA
GGATGAGGATCGTTTCGCATGATTGAACAAGATGGATTGCACGCAGGTTCTCCGGCCGCTTGGGTGGAGA
GGCTATTCGGCTATGACTGGGCACAACAGACAATCGGCTGCTCTGATGCCGCCGTGTTCCGGCTGTCAGC
GCAGGGGCGCCCGGTTCTTTTTGTCAAGACCGACCTGTCCGGTGCCCTGAATGAACTGCAGGACGAGGCA
GCGCGGCTATCGTGGCTGGCCACGACGGGCGTTCCTTGCGCAGCTGTGCTCGACGTTGTCACTGAAGCGG
GAAGGGACTGGCTGCTATTGGGCGAAGTGCCGGGGCAGGATCTCCTGTCATCTCACCTTGCTCCTGCCGA
GAAAGTATCCATCATGGCTGATGCAATGCGGCGGCTGCATACGCTTGATCCGGCTACCTGCCCATTCGAC
CACCAAGCGAAACATCGCATCGAGCGAGCACGTACTCGGATGGAAGCCGGTCTTGTCGATCAGGATGATC
TGGACGAAGAGCATCAGGGGCTCGCGCCAGCCGAACTGTTCGCCAGGCTCAAGGCGCGCATGCCCGACGG
CGAGGATCTCGTCGTGACCCATGGCGATGCCTGCTTGCCGAATATCATGGTGGAAAATGGCCGCTTTTCT
GGATTCATCGACTGTGGCCGGCTGGGTGTGGCGGACCGCTATCAGGACATAGCGTTGGCTACCCGTGATA
TTGCTGAAGAGCTTGGCGGCGAATGGGCTGACCGCTTCCTCGTGCTTTACGGTATCGCCGCTCCCGATTC
GCAGCGCATCGCCTTCTATCGCCTTCTTGACGAGTTCTTCTGAGCGGGACTCTGGGGTTCGCGAAATGAC
CGACCAAGCGACGCCCAACCTGCCATCACGAGATTTCGATTCCACCGCCGCCTTCTATGAAAGGTTGGGC
TTCGGAATCGTTTTCCGGGACGCCGGCTGGATGATCCTCCAGCGCGGGGATCTCATGCTGGAGTTCTTCG
CCCACCCCAACTTGTTTATTGCAGCTTATAATGGTTACAAATAAAGCAATAGCATCACAAATTTCACAAA
TAAAGCATTTTTTTCACTGCATTCTAGTTGTGGTTTGTCCAAACTCATCAATGTATCTTATCATGTCTGT
ATACCGTCGACCTCTAGCTAGAGCTTGGCGTAATCATGGTCATAGCTGTTTCCTGTGTGAAATTGTTATC
CGCTCACAATTCCACACAACATACGAGCCGGAAGCATAAAGTGTAAAGCCTGGGGTGCCTAATGAGTGAG
CTAACTCACATTAATTGCGTTGCGCTCACTGCCCGCTTTCCAGTCGGGAAACCTGTCGTGCCAGCTGCAT
TAATGAATCGGCCAACGCGCGGGGAGAGGCGGTTTGCGTATTGGGCGCTCTTCCGCTTCCTCGCTCACTG
ACTCGCTGCGCTCGGTCGTTCGGCTGCGGCGAGCGGTATCAGCTCACTCAAAGGCGGTAATACGGTTATC
CACAGAATCAGGGGATAACGCAGGAAAGAACATGTGAGCAAAAGGCCAGCAAAAGGCCAGGAACCGTAAA
AAGGCCGCGTTGCTGGCGTTTTTCCATAGGCTCCGCCCCCCTGACGAGCATCACAAAAATCGACGCTCAA
GTCAGAGGTGGCGAAACCCGACAGGACTATAAAGATACCAGGCGTTTCCCCCTGGAAGCTCCCTCGTGCG
CTCTCCTGTTCCGACCCTGCCGCTTACCGGATACCTGTCCGCCTTTCTCCCTTCGGGAAGCGTGGCGCTT
TCTCATAGCTCACGCTGTAGGTATCTCAGTTCGGTGTAGGTCGTTCGCTCCAAGCTGGGCTGTGTGCACG
AACCCCCCGTTCAGCCCGACCGCTGCGCCTTATCCGGTAACTATCGTCTTGAGTCCAACCCGGTAAGACA
CGACTTATCGCCACTGGCAGCAGCCACTGGTAACAGGATTAGCAGAGCGAGGTATGTAGGCGGTGCTACA
GAGTTCTTGAAGTGGTGGCCTAACTACGGCTACACTAGAAGAACAGTATTTGGTATCTGCGCTCTGCTGA
AGCCAGTTACCTTCGGAAAAAGAGTTGGTAGCTCTTGATCCGGCAAACAAACCACCGCTGGTAGCGGTGG
TTTTTTTGTTTGCAAGCAGCAGATTACGCGCAGAAAAAAAGGATCTCAAGAAGATCCTTTGATCTTTTCT
ACGGGGTCTGACGCTCAGTGGAACGAAAACTCACGTTAAGGGATTTTGGTCATGAGATTATCAAAAAGGA
TCTTCACCTAGATCCTTTTAAATTAAAAATGAAGTTTTAAATCAATCTAAAGTATATATGAGTAAACTTG
GTCTGACAGTTACCAATGCTTAATCAGTGAGGCACCTATCTCAGCGATCTGTCTATTTCGTTCATCCATA
GTTGCCTGACTCCCCGTCGTGTAGATAACTACGATACGGGAGGGCTTACCATCTGGCCCCAGTGCTGCAA
TGATACCGCGAGACCCACGCTCACCGGCTCCAGATTTATCAGCAATAAACCAGCCAGCCGGAAGGGCCGA
GCGCAGAAGTGGTCCTGCAACTTTATCCGCCTCCATCCAGTCTATTAATTGTTGCCGGGAAGCTAGAGTA
AGTAGTTCGCCAGTTAATAGTTTGCGCAACGTTGTTGCCATTGCTACAGGCATCGTGGTGTCACGCTCGT
CGTTTGGTATGGCTTCATTCAGCTCCGGTTCCCAACGATCAAGGCGAGTTACATGATCCCCCATGTTGTG
CAAAAAAGCGGTTAGCTCCTTCGGTCCTCCGATCGTTGTCAGAAGTAAGTTGGCCGCAGTGTTATCACTC
ATGGTTATGGCAGCACTGCATAATTCTCTTACTGTCATGCCATCCGTAAGATGCTTTTCTGTGACTGGTG
AGTACTCAACCAAGTCATTCTGAGAATAGTGTATGCGGCGACCGAGTTGCTCTTGCCCGGCGTCAATACG
GGATAATACCGCGCCACATAGCAGAACTTTAAAAGTGCTCATCATTGGAAAACGTTCTTCGGGGCGAAAA
CTCTCAAGGATCTTACCGCTGTTGAGATCCAGTTCGATGTAACCCACTCGTGCACCCAACTGATCTTCAG
CATCTTTTACTTTCACCAGCGTTTCTGGGTGAGCAAAAACAGGAAGGCAAAATGCCGCAAAAAAGGGAAT
AAGGGCGACACGGAAATGTTGAATACTCATACTCTTCCTTTTTCAATATTATTGAAGCATTTATCAGGGT
TATTGTCTCATGAGCGGATACATATTTGAATGTATTTAGAAAAATAAACAAATAGGGGTTCCGCGCACAT
TTCCCCGAAAAGTGCCACCTGACGTC
Features (pLannotate 1.2.2; 22 found; start..end, strand, type, name):
     28..80      -  misc_feature   bom (fragment): basis of mobility region from pBR322
    235..614     +  enhancer       CMV enhancer: human cytomegalovirus immediate early enhancer
    615..818     +  promoter       CMV promoter: human cytomegalovirus (CMV) immediate early promoter
    814..847     +  LTR            5' LTR (truncated) (fragment): truncated 5' long terminal repeat (LTR) from HIV-1
    863..881     +  promoter       T7 promoter: promoter for bacteriophage T7 RNA polymerase
    914..1171    +  CDS            tat: TAT_HV1B1 - Experimental evidence at protein level: Swiss-Prot protein existence level 1. Extracellular circulating Tat can be endocytosed by surrounding uninfected cells via the binding to several surface receptors such as CD26, CXCR4, heparan sulfate proteoglycans (HSPG) or LDLR. Neurons are rarely infected, but they internalize Tat via their LDLR. Through its interaction with nuclear HATs, Tat is potentially able to control the acetylation-dependent cellular gene expression. Modulates the expression of many cellular genes involved in cell survival, proliferation or in coding for cytokines o
   1226..1246    +  CDS            FLAG (fragment): FLAG® epitope tag, followed by an enterokinase cleavage site
   1278..1319    +  CDS            V5 tag: epitope tag from simian virus 5
   1375..1599    +  polyA_signal   bGH poly(A) signal: bovine growth hormone polyadenylation signal
   1603..1624    +  promoter       SV40 promoter (fragment): SV40 enhancer and early promoter
   1645..2073    +  rep_origin     f1 ori (sequence partly withheld): f1 bacteriophage origin of replication; arrow indicates direction of (+) strand synthesis
   2087..2416    +  promoter       SV40 promoter: SV40 enhancer and early promoter
   2483..3274    +  CDS            neo: KKA2_KLEPN - Also known as kan, nptII. Experimental evidence at protein level: Swiss-Prot protein existence level 1. Resistance to kanamycin, neomycin, paromomycin, ribostamycin, butirosin and gentamicin B. From Klebsiella pneumoniae.
   3300..3458    +  CDS            ble (fragment): BLE_KLEPN - Experimental evidence at protein level: Swiss-Prot protein existence level 1. Binding protein with a strong affinity to the bleomycin family of antibiotics. Binds to CL990; an antimitotic-antibiotic compound. From Klebsiella pneumoniae.
   3453..3574    +  polyA_signal   SV40 poly(A) signal: SV40 polyadenylation signal
   3647..3663    -  protein_bind   lac operator: The lac repressor binds to the lac operator to inhibit transcription in E. coli. This inhibition can be relieved by adding lactose or isopropyl-β-D-thiogalactopyranoside (IPTG). lac repressor encoded by lacI
   3671..3701    -  promoter       lac promoter: promoter for the E. coli lac operon
   3716..3737    -  protein_bind   CAP binding site: CAP binding activates transcription in the presence of cAMP. E. coli catabolite activator protein
   3750..3842    -  CDS            lacI (fragment): lac repressor; lacI; The lac repressor binds to the lac operator to inhibit transcription in E. coli. This inhibition can be relieved by adding lactose or isopropyl-β-D-thiogalactopyranoside (IPTG).
   4025..4613    -  rep_origin     ori: high-copy-number ColE1/pMB1/pBR322/pUC origin of replication
   4784..5644    -  CDS            AmpR: β-lactamase; bla; confers resistance to ampicillin, carbenicillin, and related antibiotics
   5645..5749    -  promoter       AmpR promoter: bla
