[The description below was written by a language model from this plasmid's Addgene catalogue record and pLannotate feature annotations shown in this document.]
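Description:
pcDNA3.1-TAT-1-101-FLAG basic mutant is a mammalian expression plasmid built on the Invitrogen pcDNA3.1 backbone, carrying a mutated form of the HIV-1 transactivator protein Tat. It is propagated in E. coli through a high-copy ColE1/pUC-type origin with ampicillin selection (AmpR under its own bla promoter). An f1 origin is also present, which allows single-stranded DNA production. For mammalian cells, a neomycin phosphotransferase gene driven by the SV40 enhancer/early promoter and terminated by the SV40 poly(A) signal allows G418 selection of stable transfectants.

The payload is the 101-amino-acid Tat coding sequence, cloned between HindIII and XbaI and fused at its C terminus to a FLAG epitope for detection or immunoprecipitation. Expression is driven by the CMV immediate-early enhancer and promoter and terminated by the bovine growth hormone poly(A) signal. A T7 promoter upstream of the insert can support in vitro transcription and serves as a sequencing primer site. According to the record, arginines at positions 56, 57 and 59–61 are changed to alanine; from the construct's name, these lie in the basic region of Tat, generally understood to mediate binding to TAR RNA and nuclear localisation. The automated annotation matches only part of the insert to a reference Tat protein. It also flags a V5 tag downstream of the FLAG sequence, and the record does not indicate whether this is translated. A few short fragment hits (HIV-1 LTR, ble, lacI) are probably backbone or annotation artefacts.

The associated publication concerns a small-molecule suppressor of Tat-dependent HIV transcription, so this plasmid most plausibly serves as a basic-domain-defective comparison to wild-type Tat, although the record does not state its exact use.
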