Addgene plasmid #35985: pcDNA3.1-TAT-1-101-FLAG basic mutant
Depositing lab: Susana Valente. Depositing organization: UF Scripps Biomedical Research. Publication: An Analog of the Natural Steroidal Alkaloid Cortistatin A Potently Suppresses Tat-Dependent HIV Transcription. Mousseau G, Clementz MA, Bakeman WN, Nagarsheth N, Cameron M, Shi J, Baran P, Fromentin R, Chomont N, Valente ST. Cell Host Microbe. 2012 Jul 19;12(1):97-108. 10.1016/j.chom.2012.05.016 PubMed 22817991.
Backbone
  Vector backbone: pcDNA3.1
  Backbone manufacturer: Invitrogen
  Backbone size w/o insert (bp): 5428
  Vector type: Mammalian Expression
  Selectable markers: Neomycin (select with G418)
Growth in bacteria
  Bacterial resistance: Ampicillin, 100 μg/mL
  Growth temperature: 37°C
  Growth strain: DH5alpha
  Copy number: Unknown
Gene/Insert
  Gene/Insert name: transactivating protein (alt name: tat; p14)
  Insert size (bp): 354
  Mutation: tat from HIV1, 101 aa; R to A mutations at aa 56, 57, 59-61
  GenBank ID: 155871
  Entrez Gene: tat (a.k.a. HIV1gp5)
  Tag / fusion protein: Flag (C terminal on insert)
  Cloning method: Restriction Enzyme; 5′ cloning site HindIII (not destroyed); 3′ cloning site XbaI (not destroyed)
  Sequencing primers: 5′ T7 fwd; 3′ BGH rev
Terms and licenses: Academic/Nonprofit Terms; Industry Terms: Not Available to Industry
How to cite: pcDNA3.1-TAT-1-101-FLAG basic mutant was a gift from Susana Valente (Addgene plasmid # 35985 ; http://n2t.net/addgene:35985 ; RRID:Addgene_35985)
