>Addgene plasmid #35985 | pcDNA3.1-TAT-1-101-FLAG basic mutant | addgene partial sequence | sequence record 45226 | BGH-rev 5'-TAGAAGGCACAGTCGAGG-3'
TATAGGTGAGGTGAGATGACCGGTACGCGTAGAATCGAGACCGAGGAGAGGGTTAGGGATAGGCTTACCT
TCGAACCGCGGGCCCTCTAGACTGCGTCTACTTGTCATCGTCGTCCTTGTAGTCGCCTCCATCGAATGGA
TCTGTCTCTGTCTCTCTCTCCACCTTCTTCTTCGATTCCTTCGGGCCTGTCGGGTCCCCTCGGGATTGGG
AGGTGGGTTGCTTTGATAGAGAAACTTGATGAGTCTGACTGCCTTGAGGAGGCGCTGCCGCCTGTGCCGC
CTTCTTCGCGCCATAGGAGATGCCTAAGGCTTTTGTTATGAAACAAACTTGGCAATGAAAGCAACACTTT
TTACAATAGCAATTGGTACAAGCAGTTTTAGGCTGACTTCCTGGATGCTTCCAGGGCTCTAGTCTAGGAT
CTACTGGCTCCATGGTGGCAAGCTTAACTAGCCAGCTTGGGTCTCCCTATAGTGAGTCGTATTAATTTCG
ATAAGCCAGTAAGCAGTGGGTTCTCTAGTTAGCCAGAGAGCTCTGCTTATATAGACCTCCCACCGTACAC
GCCTACCGCCCATTTGCGTCAATGGGGCGGAGTTGTTACGACATTTTGGAAAGTCCCGTTGATTTTGGTG
CCAAAACAAACTCCCATTGACGTCAATGGGGTGGAGACTTGGAAATCCCCGTGAGTCAAACCGCTATCCA
CGCCCATTGATGTACTGCCAAAACCGCATCACCATGGTAATAGCGATGACTAATACGTAGATGTACTGCC
AAGTAGGAAAGTCCCATAAGGTCATGTACTGGGCATAATGCCAGGCGGGCCATTTACCGTCATTGACGTC
AATAGGGGGCGTACTTGGCATATGATACACTTGATGTACTGCCAAGTGGGCAGTTTACCGTAAATACTCC
ACCCATTGAC
